>Addgene plasmid #26689 | HHV6 U69 | addgene partial sequence | sequence record 32930 | 26689 with CMV-F
CGTGGCTTTAGCGACTGTTAGTGACCGTCAGATCGCCTGGAGACGCCATCCACGCTGTTTTGACCTCCAT
AGAAGACACCGGGACCGATCCAGCCTCCGGGGGATCTTGGTGGCGTGAAACTCCCGCACCTCTTCGGCCA
GCGCCTTGTAGAAGCGCGTATGGCTTCTAGCTATCCTTATGACGTGCCTGACTATGCCAGCCTGGGAGGA
CCTTCTAGTATGGACAACGGTGTGGAGACACCTCAGGGTCAAAAAACTCAGCCGATAAATTTACCACCAG
TCAGGAAAAAGTTAAGAAAACATGAGGGACTCGGAAAAGGTGTTAAACGAAAACTTTTTGCCGAAGATAG
CTCTCCCTTAAAGAAACAGATTTCCGCCTGCAGTGATATGGAAACACTTTCTTCGCCTGTAAAGTCTGAA
TGCGAGTCGCGAAGTGCTTCTCTCGATGAAAGTTTCGGAAAATGTAAACACGAAATTGCTTGCGATTGTT
CTGCGATAGAGGAATTGCTTTGTCACGAGTCGCTTCTAGACTCGCCGATGAAACTGTCGAATGCCCACAC
CATCTTCAGCTCAAACAAATGGAAACTGGAGCTAGAGAAAATTATAGCTTCAAAGCAGATTTTTCTAGAC
ATGAGTGAGAATGCTGAACTTGCGGCCTACGGCGAAACTTTGTGTAACCTGAGAATTTTCGAAAAGATCA
GCTCGCCGTTTTTGTTTGATGTGCAAAGCGAAGAGCGTTCGTATTCAGTGGTCTACGTCCCTCACAACAA
AGAACTCTGTGGACAGTTTTGTCAACCTGAGAAAACTATGGCTCGAGTTCTCGGAGTGGGTGCTTACGGG
AAGGTGTTTGATCTAGATAAAGTGGCCATAAAGACGGCCAATGAAGATGAGAGTGTCATTT
