[The description below was written by a language model from this plasmid's Addgene catalogue record.]
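Description:
HHV6 U69 is a mammalian expression plasmid built on the pCGN backbone (about 5 kb without the insert) that carries the U69 open reading frame from human herpesvirus 6. It is maintained in E. coli as a high-copy plasmid under ampicillin selection. The record does not list an origin of replication or any marker for selection in mammalian cells, so it appears suited mainly to transient transfection.

The U69 coding sequence was inserted by restriction cloning between XbaI and BamHI sites, with the 5′ XbaI site destroyed in the process and the BamHI site retained. The backbone supplies an N-terminal HA epitope tag, so the protein is produced as an HA-U69 fusion that can be detected or immunoprecipitated with anti-HA antibodies. The promoter and polyadenylation signal are not stated explicitly, but the recommended sequencing primers (a CMV forward primer and a β-globin polyA reverse primer) imply that the insert sits between a cytomegalovirus promoter and a β-globin polyadenylation region, which would drive strong constitutive expression in mammalian cells.

U69 is the HHV-6 member of the conserved herpesvirus protein kinase family. The associated publication examines whether cyclin-dependent kinase-like activity is shared among the kinases of the beta- and gammaherpesviruses. This construct therefore serves to express the tagged HHV-6 kinase on its own, outside the context of infection, for comparison with its homologues from other herpesviruses. No feature table was provided, so the arrangement of elements described here rests on the catalogue fields alone.
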