Addgene plasmid #26689: HHV6 U69
Depositing lab: Robert Kalejta. Depositing organization: University of Wisconsin, Madison. Publication: Cyclin-dependent kinase-like function is shared by the beta- and gamma- subset of the conserved herpesvirus protein kinases. Kuny CV, Chinchilla K, Culbertson MR, Kalejta RF. PLoS Pathog. 2010 . 6(9):. 10.1371/journal.ppat.1001092 PubMed 20838604.
Backbone
  Vector backbone: pCGN
  Backbone size w/o insert (bp): 5000
  Vector type: Mammalian Expression
Growth in bacteria
  Bacterial resistance: Ampicillin, 100 μg/mL
  Growth temperature: 37°C
  Growth strain: DH5alpha
  Copy number: High Copy
Gene/Insert
  Gene/Insert name: U69
  Species: Human Herpes Virus 6
  Entrez Gene: U69
  Tag / fusion protein: HA (N terminal on backbone)
  Cloning method: Restriction Enzyme; 5′ cloning site XbaI (destroyed during cloning); 3′ cloning site BamHI (not destroyed)
  Sequencing primers: 5′ CMV-F; 3′ Bglob-pA-R
Terms and licenses: Academic/Nonprofit Terms; Industry Terms: Not Available to Industry
Depositor comments: U69 Accession No.: X83413.1
How to cite: HHV6 U69 was a gift from Robert Kalejta (Addgene plasmid # 26689 ; http://n2t.net/addgene:26689 ; RRID:Addgene_26689)
